Addgene plasmid #51846: pBabe-CHES1-ER
Purpose: fusion protein between CHES1 and the ligand binding domain of estrogen receptor
Depositing lab: Gerardo Ferbeyre. Depositing organization: University of Montreal. Publication: CHES1/FOXN3 regulates cell proliferation by repressing PIM2 and protein biosynthesis. Huot G, Vernier M, Bourdeau V, Doucet L, Saint-Germain E, Gaumont-Leclerc MF, Moro A, Ferbeyre G. Mol Biol Cell. 2014 Mar;25(5):554-65. doi: 10.1091/mbc.E13-02-0110. Epub 2014 Jan 8. PubMed 24403608.
Backbone
  Vector backbone: pBabe
  Vector type: Retroviral
  Selectable markers: Puromycin
Growth in bacteria
  Bacterial resistance: Ampicillin, 100 μg/mL
  Growth temperature: 37°C
  Growth strain: Top10
  Copy number: High Copy
Gene/Insert
  Gene/Insert name: CHES1 (alt name: FOXN3)
  Species: H. sapiens (human)
  Entrez Gene: FOXN3 (a.k.a. C14orf116, CHES1, PRO1635)
  Tag / fusion protein: ER (C terminal on insert)
Terms and licenses: Academic/Nonprofit Terms; Industry Terms: Not Available to Industry
How to cite: pBabe-CHES1-ER was a gift from Gerardo Ferbeyre (Addgene plasmid # 51846 ; http://n2t.net/addgene:51846 ; RRID:Addgene_51846)
