[The description below was written by a language model from this plasmid's Addgene catalogue record.]
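Description:
pBabe-CHES1-ER is a retroviral expression plasmid built on the pBabe backbone and carrying human CHES1 (also known as FOXN3, a forkhead-family transcription factor) fused at its C terminus to the ligand-binding domain of the estrogen receptor. It is maintained in E. coli as a high-copy plasmid under ampicillin selection, and it provides puromycin resistance for selecting transduced mammalian cells. No feature table accompanies the record, so the promoter driving the fusion, the origin of replication and the precise ER variant used are not stated. In pBabe-type vectors generally, the insert sits between Moloney murine leukemia virus-derived long terminal repeats alongside a packaging signal. The transcript can therefore be packaged into retroviral particles in a suitable packaging cell line and stably integrated into dividing target cells, with the LTR typically driving insert expression.

The point of the ER fusion is conditional control of protein activity. Fusing a protein to the estrogen receptor ligand-binding domain usually keeps it inactive in the absence of ligand through association with chaperone complexes. Adding an appropriate ER ligand releases this restraint, so the fusion partner can be switched on rapidly at the post-translational level without new transcription. The record does not specify which ligand is intended for this construct. Based on the stated purpose and the associated publication, the plasmid is suited to generating stable, puromycin-selected cell populations in which CHES1/FOXN3 function can be induced. This allows study of its role in regulating cell proliferation, repression of target genes such as PIM2, and protein biosynthesis.
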