>Addgene plasmid #51846 | pBabe-CHES1-ER | depositor partial sequence | sequence record 86654 | pBabe-ER
CTGCAGCCTGAATATGGGCCAAACAGGATATCTGTGGTAAGCAGTTCCTGCCCCGGCTCAGGGCCAAGAA
CAGATGGAACAGCTGAATATGGGCCAAACAGGATATCTGTGGTAAGCAGTTCCTGCCCCGGCTCAGGGCC
AAGAACAGATGGTCCCCAGATGCGGTCCAGCCCTCAGCAGTTTCTAGAGAACCATCAGATGTTTCCAGGG
TGCCCCAAGGACCTGAAATGACCCTGTGCCTTATTTGAACTAACCAATCAGTTCGCTTCTCGCTTCTGTT
CGCGCGCTTCTGCTCCCCGAGCTCAATAAAAGAGCCCACAACCCCTCACTCGGGGCGCCAGTCCTCCGAT
TGACTGAGTCGCCCGGGTACCCGTGTATCCAATAAACCCTCTTGCAGTTGCATCCGACTTGTGGTCTCGC
TGTTCCTTGGGAGGGTCTCCTCTGAGTGATTGACTACCCGTCAGCGGGGGTCTTTCATTTGGGGGCTCGT
CCGGGATCGGGAGACCCCTGCCCAGGGACCACCGACCCACCACCGGGAGGTAAGCTGGCCAGCAACTTAT
CTGTGTCTGTCCGATTGTCTAGTGTCTATGACTGATTTTATGCGCCTGCGTCGGTACTAGTTAGCTAACT
AGCTCTGTATCTGGCGGACCCGTGGTGGAACTGACGAGTTCTGAACACCCGGCCGCAACCCTGGGAGACG
TCCCAGGGACTTTGGGGGCCGTTTTTGTGGCCCGACCTGAGGAAGGGAGTCGATGTGGAATCCGACCCCG
TCAGGATATGTGGTTCTGGTAGGAGACGAGAACCTAAAACAGTTCCCGCCTCCGTCTGAATTTTTGCTTT
CGGTTTGGAACCGAAGCCGCGCGTCTTGTCTGCTGCAGCATCGTTCTGTGTTGTCTCTGTCTGACTGTGT
TTCTGTATTTGTCTGAAAATTAGGGCCAGACTGTTACCACTCCCTTAAGTTTGACCTTAGATCACTGGAA
AGATGTCGAGCGGCTCGCTCACAACCAGTCGGTAGATGTCAAGAAGAGACGTTGGGTTACCTTCTGCTCT
GCAGAATGGCCAACCTTTAACGTCGGATGGCCGCGAGACGGCACCTTTAACCGAGACCTCATCACCCAGG
TTAAGATCAAGGTCTTTTCACCTGGCCCGCATGGACACCCAGACCAGGTCCCCTACATCGTGACCTGGGA
AGCCTTGGCTTTTGACCCCCCTCCCTGGGTCAAGCCCTTTGTACACCCTAAGCCTCCGCCTCCTCTTCTT
CCATCCGCGCCGTCTCTCCCCCTTGAACCTCCTCGTTCGACCCCGCCTCAATCCTCCCTTTATCCAGCCC
TCACTCCTTCTCTAGGCGCCGGCCGGATCCGGGCTCGAGCCCGAATTCCGATCCATCTGCTGGAGACATG
AGAGCTGCCAACCTTTGGCCAAGCCCGCTCATGATCAAACGCTCTAAGAAGAACAGCCTGGCCTTGTCCC
TGACGGCCGACCAGATGGTCAGTGCCTTGTTGGATGCTGAGCCCCCCATACTCTATTCCGAGTATGATCC
TACCAGACCCTTCAGTGAAGCTTCGATGATGGGCTTACTGACCAACCTGGCAGACAGGGAGCTGGTTCAC
ATGATCAACTGGGCGAAGAGGGTGCCAGGCTTTGTGGATTTGACCCTCCATGATCAGGTCCACCTTCTAG
AATGTGCCTGGCTAGAGATCCTGATGATTGGTCTCGTCTGGCGCTCCATGGAGCACCCAGTGAAGCTACT
GTTTGCTCCTAACTTGCTCTTGGACAGGAACCAGGGAAAATGTGTAGAGGGCATGGTGGAGATCTTCGAC
ATGCTGCTGGCTACATCATCTCGGTTCCGCATGATGAATCTGCAGGGAGAGGAGTTTGTGTGCCTCAAAT
CTATTATTTTGCTTAATTCTGGAGTGTACACATTTCTGTCCAGCACCCTGAAGTCTCTGGAAGAGAAGGA
CCATATCCACCGAGTCCTGGACAAGATCACAGACACTTTGATCCACCTGATGGCCAAGGCAGGCCTGACC
CTGCAGCAGCAGCACCAGCGGCTGGCCCAGCTCCTCCTCATCCTCTCCCACATCANGCACATGAGTAACA
AAGGCATGGAGCATCTGTACAGCATGAAGTGCAAGAACGTGGTGCCCCTCTATGACCTGCTGCTGGAGAT
GCTGGACGCCCACCGCCTACATGCGCCCACTAGCCGTGGAGGGGCATCCGTGGAGGAGACGGACCAAAGC
CACTTGGCCACTGCGGGCTCTACTTCATCGCATTCCTTGCAAAAGTATTACATCACGGGGGAGGCAGAGG
GTTTCCCTGCCACAGTCTGAGAGCTCCCTGGCGGAATTAATTCGGTACCCCGGGTTCGAAATCGATGGGG
TCGACCCTGTGGAATGTGTGTCAGTTAGGGTGTGGAAAGTCCCCAGGCTCCCCAGCAGGCAGAAGTATGC
AAAGCATGCATCTCAATTAGTCAGCAACCAGGTGTGGAAAGTCCCCAGGCTCCCCAGCAGGCAGAAGTAT
GCAAAGCATGCATCTCAATTAGTCAGCAACCATAGTCCCGCCCCTAACTCCGCCCATCCCGCCCCTAACT
CCGCCCAGTTCCGCCCATTCTCCGCCCCATGGCTGACTAATTTTTTTTATTTATGCAGAGGCCGAGGCCG
CCTCGGCCTCTGAGCTATTCCAGAAGTAGTGAGGAGGCTTTTTTGGAGGCCTAGGCTTTTGCAAAAAGCT
TACCATGACCGAGTACAAGCCCACGGTGCGCCTCGCCACCCGCGACGACGTCCCCAGGGCCGTACGCACC
CTCGCCGCCGCGTTCGCCGACTACCCCGCCACGCGCCACACCGTCGATCCGGACCGCCACATCGAGCGGG
TCACCGAGCTGCAAGAACTCTTCCTCACGCGCGTCGGGCTCGACATCGGCAAGGTGTGGGTCGCGGACGA
CGGCGCCGCGGTGGCGGTCTGGACCACGCCGGAGAGCGTCGAAGCGGGGGCGGTGTTCGCCGAGATCGGC
CCGCGCATGGCCGAGTTGAGCGGTTCCCGGCTGGCCGCGCAGCAACAGATGGAAGGCCTCCTGGCGCCGC
ACCGGCCCAAGGAGCCCGCGTGGTTCCTGGCCACCGTCGGCGTCTCGCCCGACCACCAGGGCAAGGGTCT
GGGCAGCGCCGTCGTGCTCCCCGGAGTGGAGGCGGCCGAGCGCGCCGGGGTGCCCGCCTTCCTGGAGACC
TCCGCGCCCCGCAACCTCCCCTTCTACGAGCGGCTCGGCTTCACCGTCACCGCCGACGTCGAGTGCCCGA
AGGACCGCGCGACCTGGTGCATGACCCGCAAGCCCGGTGCCTGACGCCCGCCCCACGACCCGCAGCGCCC
GACCGAAAGGAGCGCACGACCCCATGCATCGATAAAATAAAAGATTTTATTTAGTCTCCAGAAAAAGGGG
GGAATGAAAGACCCCACCTGTAGGTTTGGCAAGCTAGCTTAAGTAACGCCATTTTGCAAGGCATGGAAAA
ATACATAACTGAGAATAGAGAAGTTCAGATCAAGGTCAGGAACAGATGGAACAGCTGAATATGGGCCAAA
CAGGATATCTGTGGTAAGCAGTTCCTGCCCCGGCTCAGGGCCAAGAACAGATGGAACAGCTGAATATGGG
CCAAACAGGATATCTGTGGTAAGCAGTTCCTGCCCCGGCTCAGGGCCAAGAACAGATGGTCCCCAGATGC
GGTCCAGCCCTCAGCAGTTTCTAGAGAACCATCAGATGTTTCCAGGGTGCCCCAAGGACCTGAAATGACC
CTGTGCCTTATTTGAACTAACCAATCAGTTCGCTTCTCGCTTCTGTTCGCGCGCTTCTGCTCCCCGAGCT
CAATAAAAGAGCCCACAACCCCTCACTCGGGGCGCCAGTCCTCCGATTGACTGAGTCGCCCGGGTACCCG
TGTATCCAATAAACCCTCTTGCAGTTGCATCCGACTTGTGGTCTCGCTGTTCCTTGGGAGGGTCTCCTCT
GAGTGATTGACTACCCGTCAGCGGGGGTCTTTCATTTCCGACTTGTGGTCTCGCTGCCTTGGGAGGGTCT
CCTCTGAGTGATTGACTACCCGTCAGCGGGGGTCTTCACATGCAGCATGTATCAAAATTAATTTGGTTTT
TTTTCTTAAGTATTTACATTAAATGGCCATAGTTGCATTAATGAATCGGCCAACGCGCGGGGAGAGGCGG
TTTGCGTATTGGCGCTCTTCCGCTTCCTCGCTCACTGACTCGCTGCGCTCGGTCGTTCGGCTGCGGCGAG
CGGTATCAGCTCACTCAAAGGCGGTAATACGGTTATCCACAGAATCAGGGGATAACGCAGGAAAGAACAT
GTGAGCAAAAGGCCAGCAAAAGGCCAGGAACCGTAAAAAGGCCGCGTTGCTGGCGTTTTTCCATAGGCTC
CGCCCCCCTGACGAGCATCACAAAAATCGACGCTCAAGTCAGAGGTGGCGAAACCCGACAGGACTATAAA
GATACCAGGCGTTTCCCCCTGGAAGCTCCCTCGTGCGCTCTCCTGTTCCGACCCTGCCGCTTACCGGATA
CCTGTCCGCCTTTCTCCCTTCGGGAAGCGTGGCGCTTTCTCATAGCTCACGCTGTAGGTATCTCAGTTCG
GTGTAGGTCGTTCGCTCCAAGCTGGGCTGTGTGCACGAACCCCCCGTTCAGCCCGACCGCTGCGCCTTAT
CCGGTAACTATCGTCTTGAGTCCAACCCGGTAAGACACGACTTATCGCCACTGGCAGCAGCCACTGGTAA
CAGGATTAGCAGAGCGAGGTATGTAGGCGGTGCTACAGAGTTCTTGAAGTGGTGGCCTAACTACGGCTAC
ACTAGAAGGACAGTATTTGGTATCTGCGCTCTGCTGAAGCCAGTTACCTTCGGAAAAAGAGTTGGTAGCT
CTTGATCCGGCAAACAAACCACCGCTGGTAGCGGTGGTTTTTTTGTTTGCAAGCAGCAGATTACGCGCAG
AAAAAAAGGATCTCAAGAAGATCCTTTGATCTTTTCTACGGGGTCTGACGCTCAGTGGAACGAAAACTCA
CGTTAAGGGATTTTGGTCATGAGATTATCAAAAAGGATCTTCACCTAGATCCTTTTAAATTAAAAATGAA
GTTTGCGGCCGCAAATCAATCTAAAGTATATATGAGTAAACTTGGTCTGACAGTTACCAATGCTTAATCA
GTGAGGCACCTATCTCAGCGATCTGTCTATTTCGTTCATCCATAGTTGCCTGACTCCCCGTCGTGTAGAT
AACTACGATACGGGAGGGCTTACCATCTGGCCCCAGTGCTGCAATGATACCGCGAGACCCACGCTCACCG
GCTCCAGATTTATCAGCAATAAACCAGCCAGCCGGAAGGGCCGAGCGCAGAAGTGGTCCTGCAACTTTAT
CCGCCTCCATCCAGTCTATTAATTGTTGCCGGGAAGCTAGAGTAAGTAGTTCGCCAGTTAATAGTTTGCG
CAACGTTGTTGCCATTGCTACAGGCATCGTGGTGTCACGCTCGTCGTTTGGTATGGCTTCATTCAGCTCC
GGTTCCCAACGATCAAGGCGAGTTACATGATCCCCCATGTTGTGCAAAAAAGCGGTTAGCTCCTTCGGTC
CTCCGATCGTTGTCAGAAGTAAGTTGGCCGCAGTGTTATCACTCATGGTTATGGCAGCACTGCATAATTC
TCTTACTGTCATGCCATCCGTAAGATGCTTTTCTGTGACTGGTGAGTACTCAACCAAGTCATTCTGAGAA
TAGTGTATGCGGCGACCGAGTTGCTCTTGCCCGGCGTCAACACGGGATAATACCGCGCCACATAGCAGAA
CTTTAAAAGTGCTCATCATTGGAAAACGTTCTTCGGGGCGAAAACTCTCAAGGATCTTACCGCTGTTGAG
ATCCAGTTCGATGTAACCCACTCGTGCACCCAACTGATCTTCAGCATCTTTTACTTTCACCAGCGTTTCT
GGGTGAGCAAAAACAGGAAGGCAAAATGCCGCAAAAAAGGGAATAAGGGCGACACGGAAATGTTGAATAC
TCATACTCTTCCTTTTTCAATATTATTGAAGCATTTATCAGGGTTATTGTCTCATGAGCGGATACATATT
TGAATGTATTTAGAAAAATAAACAAATAGGGGTTCCGCGCACATTTCCCCGAAAAGTGCCAC
