>Addgene plasmid #51846 | pBabe-CHES1-ER | addgene partial sequence | sequence record 91897 | pBABE5 5'-CTTTATCCAGCCCTCAC-3'
GGCTCGAGGCCGCCATGGGTCCAGTCATGCCTCCCAGTAAGAAGCCAGAAAGCTCAGGAATTAGTGTCTC
CAGTGGACTGAGTCAGTGTTACGGGGGCAGCGGTTTCTCCAAGGCCCTTCAGGAAGACGATGACCTCGAC
TTTTCTCTGCCTGACATCCGATTAGAAGAGGGGGCCATGGAAGATGAAGAGCTGACCAACCTGAACTGGC
TGCACGAGAGCAAGAACTTGCTGAAGAGCTTTGGGGAGTCGGTCCTCAGGAGTGTCAGCCCCGTCCAGGA
CCTGGACGATGACACCCCCCCATCCCCTGCCCACTCTGACATGCCCTACGATGCCAGGCAGAACCCCAAC
TGCAAACCCCCCTACTCCTTCAGCTGCCTCATATTTATGGCCATCGAGGACTCTCCAACCAAGCGCCTGC
CAGTGAAGGATATCTACAACTGGATCTTGGAACATTTTCCGTATTTTGCAAATGCACCTACTGGGTGGAA
AAACTCAGTGAGACACAATTTATCATTGAATAAGTGTTTTAAGAAAGTGGACAAAGAGAGGAGTCAGAGT
ATTGGGAAAGGGTCGTTGTGGTGCATA
