>Addgene plasmid #51846 | pBabe-CHES1-ER | addgene partial sequence | sequence record 93064 | pBABE3 5'-ACCCTAACTGACACACATTCC-3'
GGTACCGAATTAATTCCGCCAGGGAGCTCTCAGACTGTGGCAGGGAAACCCTCTGCCTCCCCCGTGATGT
AATACTTTTGCAAGGAATGCGATGAAGTAGAGCCCGCAGTGGCCAAGTGGCTTTGGTCCGTCTCCTCCAC
GGATGCCCCTCCACGGCTAGTGGGCGCATGTAGGCGGTGGGCGTCCAGCATCTCCAGCAGCAGGTCATAG
AGGGGCACCACGTTCTTGCACTTCATGCTGTACAGATGCTCCATGCCTTTGTTACTCATGTGCCTGATGT
GGGAGAGGATGAGGAGGAGCTGGGCCAGCCGCTGGTGCTGCTGCTGCAGGGTCAGGCCTGCCTTGGCCAT
CAGGTGGATCAAAGTGTCTGTGATCTTGTCCAGGACTCGGTGGATATGGTCCTTCTCTTCCAGAGACTTC
AGGGTGCTGGACAGAAATGTGTACACTCCAGAATTAAGCAAAATAATAGATTTGAGGCACACAAACTCCT
CTCCCTGCAGATTCATCATGCGGAACCGAGATGATGTAGCCAGCAGCATGTCGAAGATCTCCACCATGCC
CTCTACACATTTTCCCTGGTTCCTGTCCAAGAGCAAGTTAGGAGCAAACAGTAGCTTCACTGGGTGCTCC
ATGGAGCGCCAGACGAGACCAATCATCAGGATCTCTAGCCAGGCACATTCTAGAAGGTGGACCTGATCAT
GGAGGGTCAAATCCACAAAGCCTGGCACCCTCTTCGCCCAGTTGATCATGTGAACCAGCTCCCTGTCTGC
CAGGTTGGTCAGTAAGCCCATCATCGAAGCTTCACTGAAGGGTCTGGTAGGATCATACTCGGAATAGAGT
ATGGG
